>Addgene plasmid #241971 | ISA861: Melezitose pathway | addgene full sequence | sequence record 482806 | Addgene NGS Result
TTGAGATCGTTTTGGTCTGCGCGTAATCTCTTGCTCTGAAAACGAAAAAACCGCCTTGCAGGGCGGTTTT
TCGAAGGTTCTCTGAGCTACCAACTCTTTGAACCGAGGTAACTGGCTTGGAGGAGCGCAGTCACCAAAAC
TTGTCCTTTCAGTTTAGCCTTAACCGGCGCATGACTTCAAGACTAACTCCTCTAAATCAATTACCAGTGG
CTGCTGCCAGTGGTGCTTTTGCATGTCTTTCCGGGTTGGACTCAAGACGATAGTTACCGGATAAGGCGCA
GCGGTCGGACTGAACGGGGGGTTCGTGCATACAGTCCAGCTTGGAGCGAACTGCCTACCCGGAACTGAGT
GTCAGGCGTGGAATGAGACAAACGCGGCCATAACAGCGGAATGACACCGGTAAACCGAAAGGCAGGAACA
GGAGAGCGCACGAGGGAGCCGCCAGGGGGAAACGCCTGGTATCTTTATAGTCCTGTCGGGTTTCGCCACC
ACTGATTTGAGCGTCAGATTTCGTGATGCTTGTCAGGGGGGCGGAGCCTATGGAAAAACGGCTTTGCCGC
GGCCCTCTCACTTCCCTGTTAAGTATCTTCCTGGCATCTTCCAGGAAATCTCCGCCCCGTTCGTAAGCCA
TTTCCGCTCGCCGCAGTCGAACGACCGAGCGTAGCGAGCCAGTGAGCGAGGAAGCGGAATATATCCTGTA
TCACATATTCTGCTGACGCACCGGTGCAGCCTTTTTTCTCCTGCCACATGAAGCACTTCACTGACACTCT
CATCAGTGCCAACATAGTAAGCCAGTATACACTCCGCTAGCGCTGATGTCCGGCGGTGCGGATCTTTGAT
CGGGCACGTAAGAGGTTCCAACTTTCACCATAATGAAATAAGATCACTACCGGGCGTATTTTTTGAGTTA
TCGAGATTTTCAGGAGCTAAGGAAGCTAAAATGGAGAAAAAAATCACTGGATATACCACCGTTGATATAT
CCCAATGGCATCGTAAAGAACATTTTGAGGCATTTCAGTCAGTTGCTCAATGTACCTATAACCAGACCGT
TCAGCTGGATATTACGGCCTTTTTAAAGACCGTAAAGAAAAATAAGCACAAGTTTTATCCGGCCTTTATT
CACATTCTTGCCCGCCTGATGAATGCTCATCCGGAATTTCGTATGGCAATGAAAGACGGTGAGCTGGTGA
TATGGGATAGTGTTCACCCTTGTTACACCGTTTTCCATGAGCAAACTGAAACGTTTTCATCGCTCTGGAG
TGAATACCACGACGATTTCCGGCAGTTTCTACACATATATTCGCAAGATGTGGCGTGTTACGGTGAAAAC
CTGGCCTATTTCCCTAAAGGGTTTATTGAGAATATGTTTTTCGTCTCAGCCAATCCCTGGGTGAGTTTCA
CCAGTTTTGATTTAAACGTGGCCAATATGGACAACTTCTTCGCCCCCGTTTTCACCATGGGCAAATATTA
TACGCAAGGCGACAAGGTGCTGATGCCGCTGGCGATTCAGGTTCATCATGCCGTTTGTGATGGCTTCCAT
GTCGGCAGAATGCTTAATGAATTACAACAGTACTGCGATGAGTGGCAGGGCGGGGCGTAATTTGATATCG
AGCTCGCTTGGACTCCTGTTGATAGATCCAGTAATGACCTCAGAACTCCATCTGGATTTGTTCAGAACGC
TCGGTTGTTCCATATCGCCTATTCCCGCTCTGGCCCACTGGTCGCGCCGGGCTCGACCACCACAGGCACG
GTTGTATGAGGATCGTCCAAGGTCTTCCCCTCAACCAAATCCAGTGCCTTGCGCGCGGCAATCTGTCCGA
TTTCGCGCGGGGGAGTTGGCACCATGGTGCTTAATCCAATGGATTCCGCCACGTCGGACCCATCAAAGCC
AAAGACCGAAACGTCTTCGGGGATTCGTACTCCGACTGCCTGCAACTCATGTACCACGCGCAATGCGTAG
TAGTCAGACCACACGCAGATAGCGGTCGGCCGCTCAGGCTGCGCGAGCATGGTGGCGATGACCTGTTTGG
CCGAGCGCGGTGATTCCGAGTCGATGAAGTGGATGCCGCAGTCGGTGAGGCCAAGTGAGACTATCTCATC
TTTGTATCCGCGTGCGCGTGCATCGAATCCCCATTCCTTGCCGGTCAGCGGATCGGTGCGCCCCACATAG
CAGAAACGACGATGCCCGAGGGCCGCAAGATAACGCACTGCCATGGCTTCGGCTGCCTCGTCATCAATGG
CCACGGAGGCTTGGCAGCAGCTGATATACGGCGAGTTCACCGAGACGATGGGCATACCCATGCTGGCCAA
CGTGTCGGCTTCCTCATCGGTGGCGGAAAATCCGGATACGATGAGGGCGTCGGCATTGCGATTGGCCGGT
AACCGTGTAAAGAATTCCGCACGCTCCTCGACGCTGCCGGCTCGGTATACGGTCAAGTCATAGCGTGCGC
GGCTCAGTTCGTCATACAGCCCGTCGAATAATTCGCCCATGAACCAGCCGGCCAGCCGTTCGCGAGCCAG
CATGGCAATGCGATTGGTGCGTCCGCTTGCCAGCGCCGCCGCCGAGCGAGACGCGGTGTAATTCAGCTCT
TTGGCCACTTTCAGCACCTTATCCCGCGTAGCTGCTGCTACGTGATCCTTACCTCGCAAAGCGCGGGATG
CGGTAAAAGTTGAGACTCCGGCCGTGAGAGCTACGTCGTTGATGGTCGCGCGTTTCATGGTGAATGGGTG
GCCGCCTTGTGGCTGTTACCCGGTCGTCCTTTCTCTGGCTGGTATCTGTTGTTTCGCTATTGCAATAATG
ATATGTGCATCATCAATGCGGACGTTGTCGATGTTTAATCTCGAGGTGCTGGGCCTGTGGTGCCGCGCAA
CATGAGCGTCGTGGGAACAACGATGCAACTTTCTGTCAGAATTTCGCCTCGTGATAATCGGATTGCGGCA
TCTGCCGCTAATGCTCCGTAGGACCGAGGGTCGTGCCGAATGGTTGATATATTGAGCGCTTGTGCCATTG
GCCAGTCATCGAATCCGATGACAGATATGTCCTCAGGTACGCGGAATCCGTATGAGTGAAGCGCATGGAT
TAGAGGAATGGCATTCTCGTCGCTGATGCAGCATACGGCGGTTGGGCGAGGGGAGAGTGCGAGCAGGCTA
CTGAGTGCCTCTGCTCCGGCAAATTCGTTGTCCTGTACTGCGATGATGTATCCGTCGGGCAAGTTGAGTC
CCTCAGCCGCCATGCCAAGACGGAACCCTTCTATACGTTGGTCAGCTTCCCATATGAATCCGTTACTGGC
TTGCTGCTTGCAGATAAAGGCGATATTGCGATGTCCCAGTCCTGCGAGCTGATGAACGGTTTGTCGCATT
GCTTTAATTTCGTCTACGCCGATGGAAATCATATCTTGCTGTTCCGTAAGCCCGATGGTGTTGACACCGA
TGACTGGCATACCGAGTTGTTCTAAGGTTCGCCTCTCTGTCTCGCTGATGTCGAAGGAGGAGATGATGAC
CGCGTCTGCGTTGCGCTTCACTGGCATTGAGGAAAAGAAATCGCGTCTTTGATCGGCGTTTGCAAGTCGG
TATGATAGCAAGTCATATCCTTGGGATGCGAGCACGGAATATACGCCTTCGGCTAGTTGTGAACTGAACC
AGCCAGCCAGTGAGTTACCTACGGTAAGTGCTATACGATTTGTCTTTCCCGTTCGCAGCATGGAGGCTGT
TTTTGATGCTGAAAACCCCAACTTTGCACATGCATCAAATACCTTTTGCCTAGTAGTTTCCGATATGCGG
TCACGTCCGTTGATTGCACGAGATACGGTCGCCGCAGAGACTCCAGCCTCCTTGGCTACTTCATAGATTG
TTGGTTCGCTCATGGGATCTCCTACATTGCGTAATCGATTGTATTGTATCTGGATTTTGAAGTTAAAGTC
GCCATTGGTGTGGTGCAAGATTGACGGGTTCCGCAAAAAGATGTACGATGTGCGTAATCGATATCGCAAA
TGTATTTTATTGCTGCCGAAAAAAATGGTGACAATAAAGAGAAATATCGATTGCATATGATGAGGGTATA
AGGAGGTATCCGATGAATAGGATTATGCGTAACAGCGGCGCGGTGCTTGCTGCGATATTTATCGCTGGAA
GCCTGACTGCATGTGGTCCTGGCTCGGCAAGTAGCTCACGAAGTGATACAAATCCTACTGATGTCAGCAC
TGATTTAGGTAATAAAAAATATGAGCTGACTTTGTGGGATGGAGCGGGTCTGAAGACTGTAGATGAGGCG
CTGATTGCCGGGTTCGAAGCGAAATACCCAAACATCACCATCAAAGGACAATATGATCCGGATAATGTCT
CTGGACAAAATGGCCCGCGTGTGATTTCAGCAAAAGATGCGCCGGATATCGCCCGCGTCACCGACATGAA
TTCAGCGGTTCGTGGCAACCATTTGGTGTCTTTAGAGGCATATGTGGATGCGTACGGCTGGGATGTTCCC
GATTCGCAGACTGAATTGTATCGAGTGGATTCAAATGGCAAGCTCGGCAGCGGTGATTTGTACGCATTGC
CGAACTCCTATTCGGTGACTGGCATTTATTTCAATACCAAGCTTGCCGAGCAGCTAGGTATTGATGCAGC
TCCTACCTCTGTCGAGGAGTTTGAGGCGGATATGCAGACAGCCAAGGATGCCGGCATACTGCCGATGATG
ACATATGCCAAGGATGGCGGTACCTCTTTTGTCTTTCAGGCGTTAATGGCTAATAACAGTTCTGCGGAAG
ATGTGCAGAATTGGATTTTGCAGAAATCTGGTACCTTCGACAATCAGGCGGCGCAGGACGCTGCGTCCAC
CTTGCAGGATTGGAATAACAAGGGATATATGCCTGAAGGTGTTAACGCAGTGGATGCCTCTACTGCTCTG
AGCAGGTTCTGCAATGGTGAAGGACTATTTTTCCCGAGCGGTAATTGGAATCTGGATACTGTGGCCAAAG
CGCTGGGTGATGATGTTCAGTTCTTTGCTTTCCCGGGTGCCACCAGTGAAGATGAGCCGAACGTTGCTGC
TAATGCAGGTGCATTTTATGGTATTCCGGTGAATGCTAAGAACCGTGATGCTGCTGCGGCGTTCCTCGAT
TATACGCAAAGTGCCGAAGCGCAACAGATTATTGTTGACAATTCTGGCTATTTGCCAAAATCATCTACTT
TGGATCTCAAGGCGAATAGCGCATTGCAGCAGAGTATGTTTGATGCCTATGCCGACGTGCTGACGAGCGG
TCATACTAGCGATTTCATTAATAATGCTACTGCGGGAATGCAGTCAAGTGGGCTAATCCCTAACTTCCAG
TTACTGCTGGATAACAGCATCACGCCTCAGGAATTCACAAAGAATGTGCAGGCGCAATATGACAAAGAAG
CGAAGCGGTAGAAACAGCTTCAACTTATATGCCGCTTTCGCTAGCGACGCTTGATTTGAGGAGAGTCAAC
CTATGATGATGGCAGGACCGTACGCGGGAACTTTATCGGATTTGCCGACTGTCCGCGACGAAGTAACATG
TTCGATTAATGCGGAGAACCCAACGGGAGCCAAGGGTTTTGGTTGCCGTGAAACTGGTCCGTTGGGGCCG
TCGCGCAAGGGAAAGCCGTGTTTGAATGACATTGCTCCCGGGCAGTCTGTGACATTGGCAGATATTGAAG
GCCCCGGTTGTATTCGGCACATGTGGTTTACCGTTACGGATCGCACCAGTGACGCTGATCGATACGTTCT
GCGCGATGCGGTGCTTGCCATCTATTGGGATGATGAAAAGCGACCTTCTGTGGAATGTCCCCTAGGAGAC
TTCTTCTGTTGCGGCTTTGGACAAAGTTGCGATGTATTCTCAGAGCCTATTGTGGTGGCGCCTACACGAG
GCATGAATTGTTATTTCACGATGCCGTTTCGTAAACGGGCGCGTATCGTAGTGCGCAATGACCACGCTCA
TGCTATTCCGGCTTTGTTTTATCAGATTGATTATGCATTGGGTAATGCGTATTCCTCCCGTGAAATGGCT
TATTTCCATGCGCAATGGCGCAGACAGCCAATCACTACTTTAGGCGAGGACTATGTAATTCTCGATGGAG
TCAGCGGACGGGGCCATTACGTCGGCACATATCTTGCTATTTCTACGTTGCAACGATATTGGTGGGGTGA
GGGAGAGATTAAATTTTTTCTAGATGGCGATAACGATTATCCCACAGTGTGTAGTACCGGTACCGAAGAT
TATTTTGGCGGTGCATGGAGCTTCGCTGAGCAGCGAGATGGTCATACGCGCGAGCGTACTTTTTGTGCCC
CATATGTAGGATATCCATTTTATTCTGTGCGCGATGGGGCTATAGCAAACCAATATCATGACGATTATTG
TCCACCTATGCGTGGCTTGTACCGATGGCATATTCCTGATCCCATCAGGTTTGATAGTGAGCTTAGAGTC
ACGCTTCAACAAATTGGTTCAGGATATGAAGGTGCATTTGAGCGTCAGGATGATGTGTCTAGCGTGGCGT
ACTGGTATCAAATTGAGCCACATTCAATTTTTCCCGAGCTGCCCGAGCCTTCGAAACGTCATCCTAGGTG
AATGAATAAGCGCTTAGGTATTTTAAGGGACCGATGTCGCAATTTCGCGAGAAGGAAGTGCTTGCCTATG
GGGAACGTCAAGCCTTCCTCATTTCTTCGGGAATCGGCCATTTGTTTGCGTGTTGCGGATTTGACGAACC
GGTTCGACATCTGTTATCCTCATGCATAAGCGCTTAGCAAATACGCTAAGCCGAGATAGCCAAGGAAGAC
ATAGCCGGGATCGCCCGGAAGGAAGAAAGGAATAATCAATGAGGATCGAACGAACCGCCAAAACCGTTAT
TGCCGGTCTGATGTCTGTGGCATGCCTGGCATCCGTCGCCGCTTGCGGCCCGGGCTCGTCCAGCAACAAA
GCCAACACCGAAACCGAAGCGGTGAGCACTGATCTTGGCGATACCAAGTATGAGCTCAAGCTGTGGGACG
GCGCTGGCCTGAAGACCTTTGATGACCAGCTGATCGAAGCCTTCCAGAAGAAGTACCCGAACATCACCAT
CAAGGCCACCTACGATCCGGACAACACCTCCCAGCAGAATGGCCCGCGCATCATCTCCGCCGCCGACACC
CCGGACATTGCCCGTATCACCGACATCAACTCCGCTGTGCGTGGCAACCATGTCGTCAATCTTGACGCTT
ACGCCGATGCTTACGGTTGGAAGCTGCCGGATTCCCAGACTCAGGTCTACCGCGTGGGCTCCGACGGTAA
GATCGGTTCCGGCAGCCTCTACGCAGTGCCGGACGGTGTCTCGATGACCGGCCTGTACTGGAACAAGAAA
GTCGCCAAGGAACTCGGCATCACCGAGGCTCCGGCCACTGTCGAAGAGCTCGAGGCCGATATGAAGAAGG
CCTCCGACGCTGGCAAGCTCGCCATGATGATGCCGGCCAAGGAAGGCGGCACTTCCTACATCTACCAGGC
ATTGCTCACCAACTATGAGGGTCGCGATACCGTGCAGGATTGGATTATCCAGAAGGATGGCGCCACCTTC
AACACCGACGGTGCCGTGAAGGCTGCACAGAAGATCAAGGACTGGCAGGATGCCGGTTACTTCTCCTCCG
ACGCGCTCGCCCTTGACGGTTCCACTGCACTGAGCCGCTTCTGCAACGGCGAAGCCCTGTTCTTCCCCTC
CGGCAGCTGGTACTCCGCCTCCATCAACGATGCACTTGGCGATGACGCCGGCTGGATCGCCTTCCCCGGC
GAAAAGGCCGATTCCGGTTCTGCCGCAGCCAACGCCGTGACCGCTTTCGGTATCCCGGCCAACGCCAAGA
ACAAGAACGCTGCAGCCGCCTTCCTCGACTTCCTCCAGTCCGACGAAGCCCGCCAGATCGCAGTTGACAA
CGGCTACCCGCCGGTCGGCGAAGGCGAGACTCCGAGCACCGATAACCAGCTTCTCGGCCAGGTCCTTACC
GCCTACGAAGGTCTGGTGAAGACCGGTAACACCACCGACTACATCAACAACGCCACCGCAGGTATGCAGG
CCAGCGCCATTATCCCCGGCTTCCAGTCCCTGATTGACGGCACGATGACCCCCAAGGCATTCGTCGAATC
CATTCAGGCTCAGTACGAGAAGGAAGCCAAGTAACCCTTGCACTTACCGGGCGGAGTGTTCTTCCCTTTT
TCCCGCTCCGCCTGGTTCCTTCCCATCGCGCGCACGACGTTGTGTGCGATGTTCGATTCCCAGTTCACAC
CAAACCAGCAAAGCGTGGTGACAATCATGGATTCCCATAAGGCAGCCAAGGCGGTCAAGCCCAAGCGCAA
TATGTCCCTCGGTCTGGTCAGCCTGCTTTTCCTCGCTCCGGCGCTTGTGTTCTACATCGCCTTCGAGTTG
TGGCCGATCATTCAGACCATCTGGTACTCGTTCTACGAGTGGAACGGTATCGATGCTAGCACCTTCATCG
GTGTCGAAAACTACATCACCGTGTTCACCGACCCCGATCTGTACGGATCGATTCTGCACTCCTTCTACCT
GATCATCTTCTTCTCCATCATCCCGATTGTGCTCGGCCTGATCATTGCCGTGCTCATCAAAGACATGAAG
TCCAAGGTCGGTCGTTCCTTCGCGCAGGTTTGCCTGTTCCTGCCGCGCGTTATCCCAGGCGCTGCAGCCG
GTGTGGCCTGGACCTGGATGCTGGCCGACAAGGGCACCGCCAATCAGCTGCTGCGCGCAGTAGGCCTCGG
CGACTTCGCCCACGTGTGGCTCGGCGACCAATCCACCTCCCTGAACGCGGTAGGCGTGATTGGTTTCTGG
TTGCAGCTCGGCTTCTGTGTGGTGCTCCTGCTCTCGGGCATCGGCGGCATCGACCAGTCCCTGTACGAGG
CAGCAAGTCTTGACGGTGCCGGCTGGTGGCGTCAGCTCTTCTCCATCACGTTGCCTGGTCTGCGCGGCCA
AATCGGCGTATGCCTGACCATGACCATCATCTCCGCGCTCGCCAGCTTCGACGTGGTGTACATGTCCACT
CAGGGCGGCCCCGGCACCTCCACCATGGTGCCCGGCGTGCAGGTCTACCGCTTGGCCTTCACCCAGCAGA
GCGTTGGCTTGGCCTCCGCGCTCGCCGTCACCCTGATGATTCTGGTGCTGCTGGTCGTCGGACCTCTGCA
GCGTCTGGTCAATGGAAAGGAGCAGTGACCATGCAGCAATCCAAAGCCGTTCGCATCACCGGCACGGCGA
TGCTCGCTCTGACCGTCCTCTTCTGCGTACTGCCGTTCTTGAGCATGCTCTCCGCGGCATTGCAGCCGCA
AGGTTCCATGCCCGAAGGTATCCAGTTCACTGCCCACCCGCACTGGGAGAACTTCATCGACGCCTGGAAC
ATGGCAAACATCACCCCGCTGCTGCTCAACAGCTGCATTCTGGTGATTGTGGTCGTGCCCTGCGTGGTGA
TCTTCTGCTCGCTCGGTGGTTATGCCTTCGCTCAGCTCAAGGTGCCGTGCAAGGGCCTGATCTACGTGCT
GTTCCTCGTCGGTCTGACCATTCCGTTCGAAACCTTGGTCACTCCGCTGTACTACGAGATCAGCGGCATG
GGCTTGCTGAATACCCGTCTTGCCCTGATCCTGCCGCTCATCGGCCTGAATATTCCGTTCGGTATTGTGT
GGATGCGCTCCTGCTTCGAGCAGATGCCGCGTGATCTGATCGAAGCCGCATCCATCGATGGTGCAGGCCA
TCTGCGCACGTTCCGTTCCATTCAGCTGCCGTTGGCACTGCCAGCCATCTCCTCGCTCGGTATTCTGACC
TTCCTGGCCACCTGGAACCAGTTCCTGTTGGCTGTGGTGTTGGAGAACGACCCGAACAAGCGCACGATGG
CAGGTGCCCTACAGTCGTTCGTTGGCCAGTATCAGACCGACGTGGTGCTGCTCAACGCGGGCGCACTGCT
CATCATGGCACCGACGATGATCCTGTTCATCTTCCTCCAGCGCTACTTCATCCGCGCCATGCTTGCCGGC
TCGGTCAAGGGCTGATCCGAAGGCAAGAGGATGTATGGTATGGCCGCCGGAACAGTGTTTCGTGCGGCCA
TACTGGTAAAACCATACGTACCGAGCAATCGGACAGGGGAACGATATGACTTTCACCAACAATGACTGGT
GGCGCGACGCCGTCATCTACCAGATTTACCCCCGCTCATTCAGCGATGCCAATGGAGACGGCAACGGTGA
TCTCCAAGGCGTGATCGATCGTCTCGACTATCTGCAGGCGCTCGGGGTGGACGCGCTCTGGCTTTCTCCA
TTCTATCCATCGCCGCTGGCGGATGGAGGTTATGATGTTGCCGACTATTGCGATGTGGATCCCCGCCTTG
GCACACTCGATCAGTTCGACGAATTAGTGGCCAAAGCGCACGAACGCGGTATCGGCATCATCGTGGACAT
CGTGCCGAACCACACGTCCGATCAGCACCGTTGGTTCCAAGAGGCCCTGGCTCAAGGTCCGGAATCGGAA
ACGGCACAACGGTATGTGTTCCGGCAGGGCAAGGGGGAGCACGGCGAATTGCCGCCTACCAACTGGCTGA
GTAACTTCGGCGGTTCCGCATGGGAGTCGTGTGGAGACGGCTGGTACTACCTGCATCTGTTCGCCAAGGA
GCAGCCGGACCTCAATTGGGACAATCCCGAGGTGCGGCATGAGTTCCTGCGTGTACTCACATTCTGGTGC
GATCGCGGCGTGGACGGTTTCCGCATCGATGTCTCGCACGGTCTGGCCAAAGACCTGCGTGAGCCGCTGC
GCGACCGTATCGACCCGACACTGATGTCTCCACAGGCTACCGATGGTTCCGATCCGCTCTGGGACCGCGA
CGCCGTGCATGATATCTACCGTGAATGGCGCGACCTGTTCAATCAGTACATGCCAGCCAAGTATGCGGTC
GGCGAATCGTGGTCGCCATTCACCACCCGTATTTTCCAATACGCCAAGCCTGATGAACTTGGTGCCGTAT
TTGACTTCTCCATGTCAAAGGCCGCCTGGAATCGCGAAGAATACCGCACCACGATTGAGCGCACGCATCG
CTATGCTCTCGCTGCCGAAACCGCCCCCACCTGGGTGCTCGGCAACCACGATGTGCCACGTATCGCCTCG
CGTCTCGGACTGCCGAGCGGTGCAAACATCGAGCAGTGGGTGACGTCCAACGGCACGAATCCGCCGATTG
ACCCCGCGCTCGCCGCTCGTCGTGCCCGTGCAGCAGCGCTGGTGATGCTCGGCCTGCCAGGTACCGCCTT
TGTGTATCAGGGTGAAGAGCTTGGTTTGCCTGAGGACTTTGATTTGACCGAAGATGAAATTCAGGATCCC
AATTGGGAACGTTCCGGTCATTATTTCAAGGGGCGCGACGGTTGCCGCGTACCGCTGCCGTGGCAGTCAG
ACGGCCCGGCGTTCGGCTTCAATGCCACCGGTGCTTTGTGGCTGCCCCAGCCGGCATGGTTTGCGCAGTA
TGCCGCTAATCGTCAGATTGGTGACGGGGCTTCCGTCCTGCACCTGTATCGTGCTGCCATCGCATTGCGC
AAACAGTGGGTGGACAACGGCACGGACTTCCAGTTCTCGTGGCTTACCAACGAAGAGTGTCCGGCGCCGC
TGCTTGGTTGGCGCTTGCCGTCCGGCATGGTTGTGATGGCGAACTTCTCTGACAGTCAACCAGTCGCCTT
GCCGCAGCCGATGACCGTGCTACTTGTGTCTGATGCGACTGTGCAGGCGAACACTCAGGTCGAGAGCGTT
CCTCCAGCTGCTACCGTCTGGGCCTTGCCAGCATAATCTCATTGAAGAACACCAAGGAGTTACGCCAATG
ATTGCCGAAACCTGTCCAATAACCGTTCGCACGGTAACGGCCCATCTTGATACCGGTCGTGCCGTCTATG
GCGAACAGGCTTCGGCAATCTGTGAACTGCCGGTAGAAGCCGTCACGATCGTTCCCGAATCATGCGAAGA
CGAGTGCACGTCCAGTGCGGGTATCCAGGGTGATGCTCAGGTGCGACTCTGGCGTATCGATGTGAACGCG
CATGCACCCCAGCCCAAGGACCGCGCCGCTGCTTTTCAGGAACAACAAGCGTTTGAGCCCCACCATGCGA
TTGACGTGTCGCTCACCATGGCCAGCGTCGACAGCGGCAACGATGACACCATGCTGGCGCTATACCAGCA
CAAGGAGTGGTGGATGCGCCCGACCTGGGTGCGTACACCATTTGAACTGCCTGAACGCACGCAGTTATTG
TTATGTCGCAACAACGATGCCGAAGATGCCGAGTGGCTAGTGTTGGTCGCTATCTGCGGCACGGATATTC
GGGCTGATTTCAGCGGGCAGCCCGCAACAGAATCTGATGACACGGCTTTGCGGCTCGTGCTGTCTTCCAA
CCGGGTTGGTCGCACGACTCTATGTGACACTGCCGCATATATCGCTTGCGCATCCGACCCGTATATGGCC
ATTCGAGCTGCCACACAAACGGCAGCACGCCAGCTGGGTATTCGCACCCGTAAGGAGCGTCCATTCCCGG
ATGCGCTCACCGGGTTGGGATGGTGTACTTGGGATTCATTGGGGCGAGATGTCAACGAGCAGGCCATCGT
CAACAAGATGGAGGAGTTCCAGGCCAAGCATGTGCCCATTTCCTGGGTGCTTATCGATGACGGTTGGTCC
AACACGGATCGCACAAAGGAAACCCTGATCGACTTTGGCGCGGATCGCCAACGTTTCCCCCACGGGCTTG
CCCACACCATTGCGCTGCTCAAAACGCACTATGGCGTGCGCAGCGTAGGCGTGTGGCAGGCGTTCCAAGG
CTATTGGAATGGTTTGGACGAGTCGGGTGTAGCCGCGGCCAGCTGCCCGACCGCAATAACCACCACGGCG
AATGGTTGCCTGATTCCTGGAAGTCGTGCTGAACAACCCGCACAGTTCTGGGATGCCTGGGACGGCGAAC
TCGCCGAAGCCGGCGTCGATTTCGTCAAAGTGGATTCGCAAAGTTCTACGTCAGTAATGGTTCGTGGCGC
CGAAAGTTACGGTGAAGCCACCTGGGGACGCCATCAGGCGCTTGATGAAGTGACCTCACGACGATTCGGC
GGCGCATTGATTAACTGCATGGGCATGGCACCGGAGGATTATTGGCATCGTCCTTCATCGCCAATCACCC
GTAGTAGCGACGACTATCTGCCGCACAATCCTGATTCGCTGGGCGAACACCTTATCCAGAACGCATACTG
TGCACTGCTGATGGGGGAGCTGTACCACTGTGATTGGGACATGTTCTGGACGGAGCATCCCCATGCGCGA
GTCCATGCCGTGCTCCGATTGCTTAGCGGCGGGCCAGTGTATTGTTCCGATGCCTGCGGTCACACTGATG
CGGCTGTCTTGCGTGATTTACTTGCCGAAGATGGTACATTACCGCGTCCTGATGAGCCGGCCCGACCAGT
CATTGCGTCACTGCTCAATGACCCCGAACATGCGGGCTATGCGCTCGGTGTCACAGCAAGATTCGGCGCA
GAACAGGTCATCGCTTTCGTCGGATTACGCCGGCAGCCACAAATCGGCATCATTACGGCTAGCGGTCGCT
CTTGCCGCATCATCGATGACCATGGTGCGACGATTGATATGAATCCGGGGGAAACCCATACTTGCGAGAT
CGAGTACGGCCAACTGCGTGTTTTCCGGGTGCAATCATGAACGCGCATATGCCGATTGATATTTATTTTC
CGGCACACCAACGCAGTTCCCCAATGGGAATGTAATTCGCCAATTTTTAGACTGTGAGCAACGAGCAATA
TAGATATCAATAAGGAGCCAATGATGACTACTTTCAACCGCGCAATAATTCCCGACGCCATCCGCACCAA
CGGCGCCACCCCCAATCCGTGGTGGTCCAACGCGGTGGTCTATCAGATTTACCCGCGTTCTTTCCAAGAC
ACGAACGGCGATGGATTCGGCGATCTTAAGGGCATCACGTCGCGTCTTGATTACTTAGCTGATCTTGGCG
TGGATGTGCTGTGGCTCTCCCCGGTCTATAAGTCCCCGCAAGACGACAACGGCTATGACATCTCTGACTA
TCAGGACATCGACCCGCTGTTCGGCACGCTCGACGATATGGACGAGCTGCTGGCCGAAGCGCATAAGCGT
GGGCTCAAAGTCGTGATGGATTTGGTGGTCAATCACACCTCCGATGAGCATGCCTGGTTTGAGGCGTCCA
AGAACAAGGACGACGAGCATGCCGATTGGTATTGGTGGCGTCCGGCTCGTCCCGGCACCACGCCCGGCGA
GCCCGGCTCCGAGCCCAATCAGTGGGGCTCCTACTTTGGCGGTTCCGCATGGGAATATTGCCCCGAGCGT
GGTGAGTACTATCTCCACCAGTTCTCGAAGAAGCAGCCCGATCTGAACTGGGAGAACCCGGCCGTGCGCC
GAGCCGTGTACGACATGATGAACTGGTGGCTTGACCGAGGCATCGACGGCTTCCGCATGGATGTCATCAC
CCTGATCTCCAAGCGTACGGATGCAAACGGCAGGCTGCCCGGCGAGTACGGTTCCGAGCTGGACGATCTG
CCTGTGGGCGAGGAAGGCTATTCCAATCCCAACCCGTTCTGTGCCGATGGGCCGCGCCAAGACGAGTTCT
TGAAGGAAATGCGTCGTGAAGTCTTTGCCGGACGCGAGGGATTCCTCACCGTGGGCGAGGCTCCCGGCAT
CACACCTGTGCGCAACGAACACATCACCAATCCGGCCAATGGGGAGCTGGATATGCTGTTCCTGTTCGAT
CATGTCGATTTTGATTGTGATGGCGTCAAGTGGAAGCCTCTGCCGCTCGATTTGCCGGGATTCAAGCGGA
TCATGGCCGGATATCAGACTGCTGTGGAGAACGTGGGCTGGGCAAGCTTGTTCACTGGTAACCACGATCA
GCCACGTGTGGTCTCTCGTTGGGGCGATGACTCCTCGGAGGAATCCCGCGTGCGCTCGGCCAAAGCGCTT
GGCCTGATGTTGCACATGCATCGCGGCACTCCGTACGTATATCAGGGTGAGGAGCTGGGCATGACCAATG
CTCACTTCACCAGCCTCGATCAGTACCGCGACCTTGAATCCCTCAATGCCTATCGTCAGAGGGTCGAGGA
AGCCAAGGTGCAATCGCCGGAATCGATGTTGGCGGGTATCGCCGCGCGCGGTCGCGACAATTCGCGTACC
CCAATGCAATGGGATGGTTCTGCCTATGCAGGTTTCACCGCACCGGATGCAGCGACGGAGCCGTGGATTT
CCGTCAACCCGAATCATGCTGAAATCAATGCGGCCGGCGAATTTGACGATCCTGACTCGGTGTATGCCTT
CTACAAGAAGCTCATCGCCTTGCGCCACAACAGTTCGATTGTGGCGGCTGGCGAGTGGCAGCTGATTGAT
GCGGATGACGCGCATGTATATGCGTTCACCCGCACGCTTGGCAACGAGCGATTGCTGGTTGTGGTTAACC
TGTCCGGCCGAACCGTCGACTTGCCGCGTGAATCCACCGAGCTGATTGCCGGCGGCGTCACTGAGCCAGA
TATCATTCTCTCCACGTACGACGCCCCTCACACTGTGGTCTCCCTCGCCAACCGTGAGCTTGACCCGTGG
GAGGCTGCTGCCGTCCAGCTGTAAGTAGGTATTTTTGTTTCAAGGGGCTGGTGCTCAAATAGTTCAGGGT
CTGAAACCGCATAATACCGTCGTAAATAATGCGAGATACTTGGGGTATACCGAATTAAGCAGCCCCTCGA
AACGGAGATAGACGTCTGGAAACGGTCAAATCCGCCCCTCGAAAGCGGAAAATACGGTAGGACTGCGCCA
ATGATTGCTCTGAAGTATCTTGTCAACGAGATGAATAGTCATTTTCGGCGTCCCCGCGCCATACAATGAG
CAGCTATGGAACAAAAGGATGTTTTGAAGGCGCTGCAGCGTGATCATGCAGCCGAACTGAAGCTGGCCTC
CGAACGACTCAAAGGCACTGCCCGTCACACGGAGATTATTCCTTCCCCGGTGTTGAGCGAGATGACTGGC
CACGAGATTCTCCTGAAGCCTGAGAATCTGCAGGTCACTGGGTCATTCAAGATTCGTGGTGCATATAACA
AGATTGCTTCGCTCGCCGAAGAGCAGCTTTCTCATGGTATCGTCACCGCATCCGCTGGCAACCATGCGCA
AGGCGTGGCCTATGCAGCCCGGGAACGTGGCGCCAAGGCCACTATCTGCATGCCGCAGATTACTCCGCCG
CTGAAAGTGGATGCCACCAAGGCCTATGGTGCCGATGTGGTGCTCTACGGTGATGTGTTCGATGAATCCG
CAGCGCATGCCGCCGAACTCGCCGAGACGAAGGGCATGATCTACGTGCCGCCGTTCGATGACTACGAGGT
CATTTGCGGTCAAGGCACCATTGGGTTGGAGATTCTCGAAGATGTGCCGAATGTCACCGATGTTGTGGTG
CCGCTCGGTGGTGGCGGTCTTGGCGCCGGTGTGGCGCTCGCCATCAAGACCTTCAAACCTGATGTTCGTG
TGATTGGCGCAATTCCGGAAGGTTCTCCGGCCTGGAAGGATTCGTTGGCATCTGGCCATGTATCCCCCGC
CGATCGTGTGGTGACTTCCGCCGAGGGCGTTGCGGTCAAGCATCCGGGTGATTTGCCGTTTGCATTGCTC
AACGAGTTCCTGGATGATTTGGTCACTGTCTCCGAGCGAGACATCAACGAGATGATTCTGCTCATGCTGG
AGAAGCACAAGTTGGTGGTCGAGGCCGCTGGTGCCGTCTCGCTGGCAGCGCTCGAGCATCTGAATTTGCG
TTCCCGCAAGTTCGCTGCGGCCACTGGTCCGCATGTGGTAGTGCCGATTATGTCAGGCGGCAACATCGAT
ACCGTGACCATCGGCGCCGTGATTCAAAAGGGTATGATTGCCCGCGGCCGCATCATGAACTTTGAGGTCG
AGCTGCCGGATACCCCGGGCCAGTTGGTCAAGGTGGCCACGTTGCTTGCCGAGCAGCGCGCCAACGTCAT
CCAACTGGATCACGATCAGTTCAAGGCCTCCGGCCATTACACCAACGCGGTATCTCTTGGTGTCACGGTC
GAAACCAACGGCCCTGACCATATTGACCGCATCCTTGCGGCTCTGCGCGAAGCTGGCTTTAGCCCTAAGC
GCATCTACTGATGTCGAGCCGTCAATTGTCTGATTCGTTACCAATTATGACAACTTGACGGCTACATCAT
TCACTTTTTCTTCACAACCGGCACGGAACTCGCTCGGGCTGGCCCCGGTGCATTTTTTAAATACCCGCGA
GAAATAGAGTTGATCGTCAAAACCAACATTGCGACCGACGGTGGCGATAGGCATCCGGGTGGTGCTCAAA
AGCAGCTTCGCCTGGCTGATACGTTGGTCCTCGCGCCAGCTTAAGACGCTAATCCCTAACTGCTGGCGGA
AAAGACGTGACAGACGCGACGGCGACAAGCAAACATGCTGTGCGACGCTGGCGATATCAAAATTGCTGTC
TGCCAGGTGATCGCTGATGTACTGACAAGCCTCGCGTACCCGATTATCCATCGGTGGATGGAGCGACTCG
TTAATCGCTTCCATGCGCCGCAGCAACAATTGCTCAAGCAGATTTATCGCCAGCAGCTCCGAATAGCGCC
CTTCCCCTTGCCCGGCGTTAATGATTTGCCCAAACAGGTCGCTGAAATGCGGCTGGTGCGCTTCATCCGG
GCGAAAGAACCCCGTATTGGCAAATATTGACGGCCAGTTAAGCCATTCATGCCAGTAGGCGCGCGGACGA
AAGTAAACCCACTGGTGATACCATTCGCGAGCCTCCGGATGACGACCGTAGTGATGAATCTCTCCTGGCG
GGAACAGCAAAATATCACCCGGTCGGCAAACAAATTCTCGTCCCTGATTTTTCACCACCCCCTGACCGCG
AATGGTGAGATTGAGAATATAACCTTTCATTCCCAGCGGTCGGTCGATAAAAAAATCGAGATAACCGTTG
GCCTCAATCGGCGTTAAACCCGCCACCAGATGGGCATTAAACGAGTATCCCGGCAGCAGGGGATCATTTT
GCGCTTCAGCCATACTTTTCATACTCCCGCCATTCAGAGAAGAAACCAATTGTCCATATTGCATCAGACA
TTGCCGTCACTGCGTCTTTTACTGGCTCTTCTCGCTAACCAAACCGGTAACCCCGCTTATTAAAAGCATT
CTGTAACAAAGCGGGACCAAAGCCATGACAAAAACGCGTAACAAAAGTGTCTATAATCACGGCAGAAAAG
TCCACATTGATTATTTGCACGGCGTCACACTTTGCTATGCCATAGCATTTTTATCCATAAGATTAGCGGA
TCTTACCTGACGCTTTTTATCGCAACTCTCTACTGTTTCTCCATACCCGGATCTTACAGTGAGGCATAAT
TATGGCTTTCATTCCACCAACCATCGACGACGTTAGACATTGCTCTAACGCTTTATCTGTAGACCCCGCC
GAAACCGACGCTGCCCGCGCCATTGCTGAACACTACTCAAAGATATCCAATCAGGAGTACCGCATCACCC
AAGACGACCTGGATGATCTCACTGACACAATCGAATATCTCATGGCCACTAACCAGCCAGACTCACAATA
AGGATCTCCAGGCATCAAATAAAACGAAAGGCTCAGTCGAAAGACTGGGCCTTTCGTTTTATCTGTTGTT
TGTCGGTGAACGCTCTCTACTAGAGTCACACTGGCTCACCTTCGGGTGGGCCTTTCTGCGTTTATAGGAT
CTCTAATAGGCTATGTACGCGTATCAACAAATGAACAAAACACTGCTTTACAACGAAACGCTCTTGAAAG
CGCAGGATGTGAGCTAATTTTTGAGGACAAGGCGAGCGGCAAAAAGGCTGAGCGCCCTGGGTTAAAAAAG
GTACTCCGTAACTTTCCAGAGGTGATACCCTGGTCGTATGGAAGTTAGACCGTCTTGGGCGCAGCATGCG
TCACTTAGTTGTGCTGGTGGAAGAGCTGCGTGACAGAGGCATTAACTTCCGGAGTCTCACTGACTCCATC
GACACCAGTACACCAATGGGGCGCTTTTTCTTTCACGTAATGGGGGCGCTGGCAGAAATGGAACGTGAGC
TTATCGTTGAACGTACACGCGCTGGACTTGATGCAGCTCGCGCAGAAGGTCGTATAGGTGGGCGTCGGCC
TAAATACCAAGAAGAAACATGGCAGCAAATGCGGCGATTGCTGGAGAAGGGCATCCCCCGTAAGCAGGTT
GCAATCATCTATGATGTGGCTGTTTCCACGCTTTATAAGAAGTTTCCGGCGTCATCATTTCAATCCTAAA
CCTTGGTTTAAGAGAACTCGGGGATCTTAAAGCGATTTTACTTTTTCTGGCTATGAATTGGCCTGCTTTG
TAACACACTCCGGTCTATCCCGTAGCGCCGGGCATATCCTGTCGCAATGTGCAAATCTCGCGGCAACAAC
CAGTGAATACTTCATTCACAAGCCTCACCGCCTGATCGCGGCAGAAACTGGTTATAGCCAATCAACCGTC
GTTCGTGCATTCCGTGAAGCTGTAAACAAAGGTATTCTGTCTGTAGAGATTGTTATCGGCGATCACCGTG
AACGTCGCGCTAACCTGTACCGGTTTACACCATCCTTTTTGGCCTTCGCACAACAAGCCAAAAATGCGCT
GATAGAAAGCAAATTAAAGATTTCGTCAGCGGCAACCAAGGTTAAAGCTGTTCTCGCTAAGACATTGGCT
TTATTTAATTTTTTATCCACACCCCCATGTCAAAATGATACCCCCTCCCCCTGTCAGGATGACGTGGCAA
TAAAGAATAAGAAGTCACAAGTTAAAAAAACAAAAAGATCAGTTTCCGGCGGTGCCGGAACAACCAGCCT
CAAAAAATTGACTTCATGGATCGCTAAGGCAAAAGCAAAGGCTGACAATCTGCGGTTATCCAAAAAACGC
ACTCAAAAACATGAGTTCAAGCAGAAAGTAGAGGCGGCTGCGCGGAAATATGCTTACCTGAAAAACAAGC
GTTCGCCTGATATTGGCGGGATATCAAACTTCGATAACCTACCGCATTGCATGACGGTAAACGAAGCTCT
TAATGCGGTTTTAGCCAAAAATAAAGATAACGAACAATGGGGTATACCGGCAGGATTCAGAGGGTAAGGA
TCTGAATCTGGTGTGTTAACCGATTCTACGAGTAGTCATTTGTTCATTGAGTAGGAATATTGTTGGGATC
TCGAAAGGAAGCATAAGTGACCTGGGACGATCACAAGAAGAATTTTGCTCGCCTGGCGCGAGATGGTGGT
TACACCATCGCACAGTATGCCGCCGAGTTTAATCTTAACCCTAATACCGCACGTCGTTATCTCCGTGCCT
TCAAAGAAGACACCAGGACTACGGACAGCCGCAAGCCAAATAAGCCAGTCAGGAAGCCACTAAAAAGCAT
GATCATTGATCACTCTAATGATCAACATGCAGGTGATCACATTGCGGCTGAAATAGCGGAAAAACAAAGA
GTTAATGCCGTTGTCAGTGCCGCAGTCGAGAATGCGAAGCGCCAAAATAAGCGCATAAATGATCGTTCAG
ATGATCATGACGTGATCACCCGCGCCCACCGGACCTTACGTGATCGCCTGGAGCGCGACACCCTGGATGA
TGATGGTGAACGCTTTGAGTTCGAAGTTGGCGATTACCTGATAGATAACGTTGAAGCGCGGAAGGCCGCG
CGCGCTATGTTGCGTCGGTCCGGGGCCGATGTTCTGGAAACCACTCTTCTGGAAAAGTCTCTTTCTCATC
TCCTTATGCTGGAGAACGCCAGGGATACGTGTATTCGCCTGGTGCAGGAAATGCGCGATCAGCAAAAAGA
CGATGATGAAGGTACTCCGCCTGAATACCGTATCGCGAGCATGCTAAACAGCTGTTCCGCGCAGATAAGC
AGCCTGATCAACACCATTTACAGCATCCGGAATAACTATCGAAAAGAAAGCCGGGAGGCGGAAAAGCACG
CTTTATCTATGGGGCAAGCTGGCATTGTTAAGCTGGCATACGAACGAAAGCGTGAAAATAACTGGTCAGT
GCTGGAAGCGGCTGAGTTCATCGAGGCGCATGGAGGAAAAGTGCCGCCCCTGATGCTGGAGCAAATCAAA
GCCGATCTGCGTGCTCCTAAGACCAATACCGATGATGAGGAAAACCAAACAGCATCTGGCGCTCCATCAC
TTGAGGATCTGGATAAAATCACGCGAGAACGGGCCGCCAGCCGCCGCGCTGATGCCGCATTGTGGATTGA
GCATCGTAGAGAAGAAATTGCCGATATCGTCGATACAGGTGGTTATGGTGATGTCGATGCGGAAGGCATA
TCAAACGAAGCATGGCTTGAACAGGATCTGGACGAAGACGAGGAGGAAGACGAAGAAGTTACCCGCAAAC
TGTACGGGGATGATGATTAAGGATCTGGCGATTGCTGGCCTAGATGAATGACTGTCCACGACAGAACCCG
GCTTATCGGTCAGTTTCACCTGATTTACGTAAAAACCCGCTTCGGCGGGTTTTTGCTTTTGGAGGGGCAG
AAAGATGAATGACTGTCCACGACGCTATACCCAAAAGAAAGCGGCTTATCGGTCAGTTTCACCTGGTTTA
CGTAAAAACCCGCTTCGGCGGGTTTTTGCTTTTGGAGGGGCAGAAAGATGAATGACTGTCCACGACACTA
TACCCAAAAGAAAGCGGCTTATCGGTCAGTTTCACCTGTTTTACGTAAAAACCCGCTTCGGCGGGTTTTT
ACTTTTGGAGGGGCAGAAAGATGAATGACTGTCCACGACACTATACCCAAAAGAAAGCGGCTTATCGGTC
AGTTTTACCTGATGTACGTAATAAACCGTTCGGATCTCAATTCGACCCAGCTTTCTTGTACAAAGTGGTT
GATCCTTACAGATCCCGGTTATCCACAGAATCAGGGGAGGCCTCTAGAAATATTTTATCTGATTAATAAG
ATGATCTTC
Features (pLannotate 1.2.2; 17 found; start..end, strand, type, name):
      1..546     +  rep_origin     p15A ori: Plasmids containing the medium-copy-number p15A origin of replication can be propagated in E. coli cells that contain a second plasmid with the ColE1 origin.
    634..689     +  rep_origin     RSF ori (fragment): Plasmids containing the RSF 1030 origin of replication can be propagated in E. coli cells that contain additional plasmids with compatible origins.
    788..814     -  misc_feature   bom (fragment): basis of mobility region from pBR322
    843..940     +  promoter       cat promoter: promoter of the E. coli cat gene encoding chloramphenicol acetyltransferase
    941..1597    +  CDS            cat: CAT_ECOLX - Experimental evidence at protein level: Swiss-Prot protein existence level 1. This enzyme is an effector of chloramphenicol resistance in bacteria. From Escherichia coli. This protein is used as a marker in many commonly used cloning vectors, such as pACYC184.
   1621..1687    +  terminator     lambda t0 terminator (fragment): transcription terminator from phage lambda
   9002..9024    +  CDS            hrGFP (fragment): humanized Renilla green fluorescent protein mammalian codon-optimized
  13880..15616   +  CDS            malL: O16G_PARTM - Experimental evidence at protein level: Swiss-Prot protein existence level 1. From Parageobacillus thermoglucosidasius (Geobacillus thermoglucosidasius).
  17195..18073   -  CDS            araC: L-arabinose regulatory protein; araC
  18100..18384   +  promoter       araBAD promoter: araBAD; promoter of the L-arabinose operon of E. coli; the araC regulatory gene is transcribed in the opposite direction (Guzman et al., 1995)
  18636..18707   +  terminator     rrnB T1 terminator: transcription terminator T1 from the E. coli rrnB gene
  18723..18750   +  terminator     T7Te terminator: phage T7 early transcription terminator
  18885..19301   +  CDS            gin (fragment): GIN_BPMU - Experimental evidence at protein level: Swiss-Prot protein existence level 1. Performs inversion of a viral 3 kp segment (G-segment) that encodes two alternate pairs of tail fiber proteins thereby modifying the host specificity of the virus. Binds as a dimer to the viral gix sites which are 34-bp palindromic sequences that flank the invertible G-segment. Catalyzes site-specific recombination in the presence of the host factor Fis. Gin dimers bound to each of the gix sites and host factor Fis bound to the enhancer come together to form the synaptic complex. Each Gin monomer introduce
  19351..20154   +  CDS            repL: REPL_BPP1 - Protein predicted: Swiss-Prot protein existence level 4. Essential for L-replicon function. Necessary for initiation of DNA replication from the L-replicon at oriL (Probable). From Escherichia phage P1 (Bacteriophage P1).
  20250..21437   +  CDS            pacA: PACA_BPP1 - Protein inferred from homology: Swiss-Prot protein existence level 3. Necessary for recognition and cleavage of the phage packaging site (pac), together with the pacB protein. Both are probably the two major subunits of the phage PACase. From Escherichia phage P1 (Bacteriophage P1).
  21885..21909   -  protein_bind   attB2: mutant version of attB; recombination site for the Gateway® BP reaction BP Clonase™
  21926..21948   -  rep_origin     RSF ori (fragment): Plasmids containing the RSF 1030 origin of replication can be propagated in E. coli cells that contain additional plasmids with compatible origins.
