[The description below was written by a language model from this plasmid's Addgene catalogue record and pLannotate feature annotations shown in this document.]
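Description:
ISA861: Melezitose pathway is a roughly 22 kb bacterial phagemid built for expression and synthetic-biology work in E. coli. It replicates from a p15A origin, listed as low copy in the record, and is selected with chloramphenicol through a cat gene driven by its native promoter and followed by a lambda t0 terminator fragment.

Alongside the plasmid maintenance functions, the construct carries elements derived from bacteriophage P1. The annotated features include repL, which initiates replication from the P1 lytic replicon, and pacA, the region associated with recognition and cleavage of the P1 packaging (pac) site. A partial match to a Gin-type invertase sits just upstream of these. The catalogue entry also lists a C1 component, presumably the phage repressor, but this is not resolved in the feature table. An araC gene and a divergent araBAD promoter provide arabinose-inducible control, followed by rrnB T1 and T7Te terminators. What is expressed from pBAD is not annotated. Together, these parts allow the plasmid to be packaged into P1 phage particles and moved between cells by transduction.

The payload is described only as a melezitose pathway, and the record does not list its genes or promoters. Most of the large region between the resistance cassette and araC is unannotated. The one substantial hit there is a malL-like oligo-1,6-glucosidase homologous to the Parageobacillus thermoglucosidasius enzyme, consistent with sugar catabolism. Very short matches to hrGFP, attB2, bom and RSF ori are probably incidental. The associated publication concerns inducible directed evolution of complex phenotypes, suggesting the phagemid is used to evolve this pathway through cycles of packaging and selection.
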