Addgene plasmid #241971: ISA861: Melezitose pathway
Purpose: Melezitose pathway phagemid. Contains p15A, CmR, pac site, AraC, C1, and pBAD.
Depositing lab: Nathan Crook. Depositing organization: North Carolina State University. Publication: Inducible directed evolution of complex phenotypes in bacteria. Al'Abri IS, Haller DJ, Li Z, Crook N. Nucleic Acids Res. 2022 Jun 10;50(10):e58. doi: 10.1093/nar/gkac094. PubMed 35150576.
Backbone
  Vector backbone: p15a, CamR, phagemid
  Vector type: Bacterial Expression, Synthetic Biology ; phagemid
Growth in bacteria
  Bacterial resistance: Chloramphenicol, 25 μg/mL
  Growth temperature: 37°C
  Growth strain: NEB Stable
  Copy number: Low Copy
Gene/Insert
  Gene/Insert name: melezitose pathway
Terms and licenses: Academic/Nonprofit Terms; Industry Terms: Not Available to Industry
How to cite: ISA861: Melezitose pathway was a gift from Nathan Crook (Addgene plasmid # 241971 ; http://n2t.net/addgene:241971 ; RRID:Addgene_241971)
